>Addgene plasmid #21285 | TRX1 flag C35S | addgene partial sequence | sequence record 27220 | 21285 with CMV-F
CTCTCTGGCTACTAGAGAACCCACTGCTTACTGGCTTATCGAAATTAATACGACTCACTATAGGGAGACC
CAAGCTGCCACCATGGACTACAAGGACGACGATGACAAGGGACCTAAGCTTGGTACCGAGCTCGGATCCA
TGGTGAAGCAGATCGAGAGCAAGACTGCTTTTCAGGAAGCCTTGGACGCTGCAGGTGATAAACTTGTAGT
AGTTGACTTCTCAGCCACGTGGTGTGGGCCTAGCAAAATGATCAAGCCTTTCTTTCATTCCCTCTCTGAA
AAGTATTCCAACGTGATATTCCTTGAAGTAGATGTGGATGACTGTCAGGATGTTGCTTCAGAGTGTGAAG
TCAAATGCATGCCAACATTCCAGTTTTTTAAGAAGGGACAAAAGGTGGGTGAATTTTCTGGAGCCAATAA
GGAAAAGCTTGAAGCCACCATTAATGAATTAGTCTAACTCGAGCATGCATCTAGAGGGCCCTATTCTATA
GTGTCACCTAAATGCTAGAGCTCGCTGATCAGCCTCGACTGTGCCTTCTAGTTGCCAGCCATCTGTTGTT
TGCCCCTCCCCCGTGCCTTCCTTGACCCTGGAAGGTGCCACTCCCACTGTCCTTTCCTAATAAAATGAGG
AAATTGCATCGCATTGTCTGAGTAGGTGTCATTCTATTCTGGGGGGTGGGGTGGGGCAGGACAGCAAGGG
GGAGGATTGGGAAGACAATAGCAGGCATGCTGGGGATGCGGTGGGCTCTATGGCTTCTGA
