[The description below was written by a language model from this plasmid's Addgene catalogue record.]
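Description:
TRX1 flag C35S is a mammalian expression plasmid built on a pcDNA3-FLAG backbone of about 5.4 kb, carrying a roughly 317 bp insert encoding human thioredoxin 1 (TXN, also known as TRX or TRX1). The insert was placed between HindIII and XhoI sites, both of which remain intact, and it is fused at its N terminus to a FLAG epitope supplied by the backbone. The plasmid is maintained in E. coli as a high-copy construct under ampicillin selection, and it carries a neomycin resistance marker that allows G418 selection of stably transfected mammalian cells. The record does not list the promoter or polyadenylation signal explicitly, but the recommended sequencing primers (CMV forward and BGH reverse) are consistent with the standard pcDNA3 arrangement, in which a CMV immediate-early promoter drives the insert and a bovine growth hormone polyadenylation signal terminates it. No feature table is provided, so other backbone elements cannot be confirmed from the record.

The defining feature of the insert is the C35S substitution. Cysteine 35 is one of the two cysteines of the thioredoxin active-site motif that carries out disulfide exchange, so replacing it with serine is a standard way of disabling the protein's redox catalytic activity. The associated publication concerns thioredoxin promoting ubiquitination and degradation of the kinase ASK1, and thereby inhibiting ASK1-mediated apoptosis, in a manner independent of redox activity. This suggests the construct is used to express a FLAG-tagged active-site mutant in mammalian cells, for comparison with wild-type thioredoxin. The FLAG tag permits detection and immunoprecipitation of the expressed protein.
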