Addgene plasmid #21285: TRX1 flag C35S
Depositing lab: Wang Min. Depositing organization: University of Rochester. Publication: Thioredoxin promotes ASK1 ubiquitination and degradation to inhibit ASK1-mediated apoptosis in a redox activity-independent manner. Liu Y, Min W. Circ Res. 2002 Jun 28. 90(12):1259-66. 10.1161/01.RES.0000022160.64355.62 PubMed 12089063.
Backbone
  Vector backbone: pcDNA3-FLAG
  Backbone size w/o insert (bp): 5400
  Vector type: Mammalian Expression
  Selectable markers: Neomycin (select with G418)
Growth in bacteria
  Bacterial resistance: Ampicillin, 100 μg/mL
  Growth temperature: 37°C
  Growth strain: DH5alpha
  Copy number: High Copy
Gene/Insert
  Gene/Insert name: TRX1
  Species: H. sapiens (human)
  Insert size (bp): 317
  Mutation: C35S
  Entrez Gene: TXN (a.k.a. TRDX, TRX, TRX1, TXN1, Trx80)
  Tag / fusion protein: Flag (N terminal on backbone)
  Cloning method: Restriction Enzyme; 5′ cloning site HindIII (not destroyed); 3′ cloning site XhoI (not destroyed)
  Sequencing primers: 5′ CMV-F; 3′ BGH-rev
Terms and licenses: Academic/Nonprofit Terms; Industry Terms: Not Available to Industry
How to cite: TRX1 flag C35S was a gift from Wang Min (Addgene plasmid # 21285 ; http://n2t.net/addgene:21285 ; RRID:Addgene_21285)
